>Addgene plasmid #193940 | pBa.Halo-KAP3B | addgene full sequence | sequence record 380538 | Addgene NGS Result
TCGAGGTGAGCCCCACGTTCTGCTTCACTCTCCCCATCTCCCCCCCCTCCCCACCCCCAATTTTGTATTT
ATTTATTTTTTAATTATTTTGTGCAGCGATGGGGGCGGGGGGGGGGGGGGCGCGCGCCAGGCGGGGCGGG
GCGGGGCGAGGGGCGGGGCGGGGCGAGGCGGAGAGGTGCGGCGGCAGCCAATCAGAGCGGCGCGCTCCGA
AAGTTTCCTTTTATGGCGAGGCGGCGGCGGCGGCGGCCCTATAAAAAGCGAAGCGCGCGGCGGGCGGGAG
TCGCTGCGCGCTGCCTTCGCCCCGTGCCCCGCTCCGCCGCCGCCTCGCGCCGCCCGCCCCGGCTCTGACT
GACCGCGTTACTCCCACAGGTGAGCGGGCGGGACGGCCCTTCTCCTCCGGGCTGTAATTAGCGCTTGGTT
TAATGACGGCTCGTTTCTTTTCTGTGGCTGCGTGAAAGCCTTAAAGGGCTCCGGGAGGGCCCTTTGTGCG
GGGGGGAGCGGCTCGGGGGGTGCGTGCGTGTGTGTGTGCGTGGGGAGCGCCGCGTGCGGCTCCGCGCTGC
CCGGCGGCTGTGAGCGCTGCGGGCGCGGCGCGGGGCTTTGTGCGCTCCGCAGTGTGCGCGAGGGGAGCGC
GGCCGGGGGCGGTGCCCCGCGGTGCGGGGGGGGCTGCGAGGGGAACAAAGGCTGCGTGCGGGGTGTGTGC
GTGGGGGGGTGAGCAGGGGGTGTGGGCGCGGCGGTCGGGCTGTAACCCCCCCCTGCACCCCCCTCCCCGA
GTTGCTGAGCACGGCCCGGCTTCGGGTGCGGGGCTCCGTGCGGGGCGTGGCGCGGGGCTCGCCGTGCCGG
GCGGGGGGTGGCGGCAGGTGGGGGTGCCGGGCGGGGCGGGGCCGCCTCGGGCCGGGGAGGGCTCGGGGGA
GGGGCGCGGCGGCCCCCGGAGCGCCGGCGGCTGTCGAGGCGCGGCGAGCCGCAGCCATTGCCTTTTATGG
TAATCGTGCGAGAGGGCGCAGGGACTTCCTTTGTCCCAAATCTGTGCGGAGCCGAAATCTGGGAGGCGCC
GCCGCACCCCCTCTAGCGGGCGCGGGGCGAAGCGGTGCGGCGCCGGCAGGAAGGAAATGGGCGGGGAGGG
CCTTCGTGCGTCGCCGCGCCGCCGTCCCCTTCTCCATCTCCAGCCTCGGGGCTGTCCGCAGGGGGACGGC
TGCCTTCGGGGGGGACGGGGCAGGGCGGGGTTCGGCTTCTGGCGTGTGACCGGCGGGGTTTATATCTTCC
CTTCTCTGTTCCTCCGCAGCCCCCAAGCTTGGCGCGCCTAGGACCATGGCTAGCGGAGGATCCGAAATCG
GTACTGGCTTTCCATTCGACCCCCATTATGTGGAAGTCCTGGGCGAGCGCATGCACTACGTCGATGTTGG
TCCGCGCGATGGCACCCCTGTGCTGTTCCTGCACGGTAACCCGACCTCCTCCTACGTGTGGCGCAACATC
ATCCCGCATGTTGCACCGACCCATCGCTGCATTGCTCCAGACCTGATCGGTATGGGCAAATCCGACAAAC
CAGACCTGGGTTATTTCTTCGACGACCACGTCCGCTTCATGGATGCCTTCATCGAAGCCCTGGGTCTGGA
AGAGGTCGTCCTGGTCATTCACGACTGGGGCTCCGCTCTGGGTTTCCACTGGGCCAAGCGCAATCCAGAG
CGCGTCAAAGGTATTGCATTTATGGAGTTCATCCGCCCTATCCCGACCTGGGACGAATGGCCAGAATTTG
CCCGCGAGACCTTCCAGGCCTTCCGCACCACCGACGTCGGCCGCAAGCTGATCATCGATCAGAACGTTTT
TATCGAGGGTACGCTGCCGATGGGTGTCGTCCGCCCGCTGACTGAAGTCGAGATGGACCATTACCGCGAG
CCGTTCCTGAATCCTGTTGACCGCGAGCCACTGTGGCGCTTCCCAAACGAGCTGCCAATCGCCGGTGAGC
CAGCGAACATCGTCGCGCTGGTCGAAGAATACATGGACTGGCTGCACCAGTCCCCTGTCCCGAAGCTGCT
GTTCTGGGGCACCCCAGGCGTTCTGATCCCACCGGCCGAAGCCGCTCGCCTGGCCAAAAGCCTGCCTAAC
TGCAAGGCTGTGGACATCGGCCCGGGTCTGAATCTGCTGCAAGAAGACAACCCGGACCTGATCGGCAGCG
AGATCGCGCGCTGGCTGTCTACTCTGGAGATTTCCGGGCTGTACGGCGGAGGATCCGGAGGCGGCTCTGG
CGGAGGGCTGTACAAGATGCAAGGGGAGGACGCCAGATACCTCAAAAGGAAAGTTAAAGGAGGGAATATA
GACGTGCATCCATCAGAAAAAGCACTCATTGTTCACTATGAAGTGGAAGCTACCATTCTTGGAGAAATGG
GGGACCCCATGTTGGGAGAACGAAAAGAATGTCAAAAAATCATTCGACTTAAGAGTCTCAATGCCAACAC
AGATATAACTTCCCTGGCAAGGAAGGTGGTTGAAGAATGTAAACTCATTCATCCTTCAAAACTAAATGAG
GTAGAACAGCTGTTGTACTATCTACAGAACCGCCGTGATTCATTGTCAGGAAAAGAGAAAAAAGAAAAAT
CAAGCAAGCCTAAAGATCCACCTCCTTTTGAAGGAATGGAGATTGATGAAGTTGCTAACATTAATGACAT
GGATGAATATATTGAGTTATTATATGAAGATATTCCTGACAAAGTTCGGGGTTCTGCTTTGATCCTGCAG
CTTGCTCGAAATCCTGATAACTTGGAAGAACTACTATTGAATGAAACTGCCCTTGGTGCATTAGCAAGGG
TCCTGAGAGAAGACTGGAAGCAAAGTGTCGAGTTAGCTACAAACATAATTTACATCTTTTTTTGTTTCTC
CAGCTTTTCTCAATTTCATGGACTTATTACTCACTATAAAATTGGAGCTCTGTGTATGAATATTATTGAT
CATGAGTTAAAAAGACATGAGCTTTGGCAAGAAGAACTCTCAAAGAAGAAGAAAGCTGTTGATGAAGACC
CTGAAAACCAAACCTTGAGAAAGGATTATGAAAAAACCTTTAAAAAGTACCAGGGGCTTGTGGTAAAACA
GGAACAGCTATTACGAGTTGCTCTTTATTTGCTTCTGAATCTTGCTGAGGATACTCGTACCGAACTGAAA
ATGAGGAACAAGAACATAGTTCACATGTTGGTGAAAGCCCTTGATCGGGACAATTTTGAGCTGCTAATTT
TAGTTGTGTCATTCTTGAAGAAACTCAGCATTTTTATGGAGAATAAAAATGATATGGTGGAAATGGATAT
TGTTGAAAAACTGGTGAAAATGATACCTTGTGAGCATGAAGACCTGCTGAATATCACCCTCCGACTTTTA
CTAAACCTATCCTTTGACACAGGACTGAGGAATAAGATGGTACAAGTTGGACTGCTTCCCAAGCTCACTG
CACTCCTAGGCAATGACAACTACAAACAAATAGCAATGTGTGTTCTTTACCACATAAGCATGGATGACCG
CTTTAAATCAATGTTTGCATACACTGACTGTATACCACAGTTAATGAAGATGCTGTTTGAATGTTCAGAT
GAACGAATTGACTTGGAACTCATTTCTTTCTGCATTAATCTTGCTGCTAACAAAAGAAACGTTCAGCTTA
TCTGTGAAGGAAATGGGCTGAAGATGCTCATGAAGAGGGCTCTGAAGTTTAAGGATCCATTGCTGATGAA
AATGATTAGAAACATTTCTCAGCATGATGGACCAACTAAAAATCTGTTTATTGATTATGTTGGGGACCTT
GCAGCCCAGATCTCTAATGATGAAGAAGAGGAGTTTGTGATTGAATGTTTGGGAACTCTTGCAAACTTGA
CCATTCCAGACTTAGACTGGGAATTGGTTCTTAAAGAATATAAGTTGGTTCCATACCTCAAGGATAAACT
AAAACCAGGTGCTGCAGAAGATGATCTTGTTTTAGAAGTGGTTATAATGATTGGAACTGTATCCATGGAT
GACTCTTGTGCTGCATTGCTAGCCAAATCTGGCATAATCCCTGCACTCATTGAATTGCTAAATGCTCAAC
AAGAAGATGATGAATTTGTGTGTCAGATAATTTATGTCTTCTACCAGATGGTTTTCCACCAAGCCACAAG
AGACGTCATAATCAAGGAAACACAGGCTCCAGCATATCTCATAGACCTAATGCATGATAAGAATAATGAA
ATCCGAAAGGTCTGTGATAATACATTAGATATTATAGCGGAATATGATGAAGAATGGGCTAAGAAAATTC
AGAGTGAAAAGTTTCGCTGGCATAACTCTCAGTGGCTGGAGATGGTAGAGAGTCGTCAGATGGATGAGAG
TGAGCAGTACTTGTATGGTGATGATCGAATTGAGCCATACATTCATGAAGGAGATATTCTCGAAAGACCT
GACCTTTTCTACAACTCAGATGGATTAATTGCCTCTGAAGGAGCCATAAGTCCCGATTTCTTCAATGATT
ACCACCTTCAAAATGGAGATGTTGTTGGGCAGCATTCATTTCCTGGCAGCACTTTTCATCCAAGGATTTC
AAAGTGCTTTACAAATACGCACTAACGGACCGTCTAATCTAGATAAGTAATGATCATAATCAGCCATATC
ACATCTGTAGAGGTTTTACTTGCTTTAAAAAACCTCCCACACCTCCCCCTGAACCTGAAACATAAAATGA
ATGCAATTGTTGTTGTTAACTTGTTTATTGCAGCTTATAATGGTTACAAATAAAGCAATAGCATCACAAA
TTTCACAAATAAAGCATTTTTTTCACTGCATTCTAGTTGTGGTTTGTCCAAACTCATCAATGTATCTTAT
CATGTCTGGATCCCCGGGTACCGAGCTCGAATTCGTAATCATGTCATAGCTGTTTCCTGTGTGAAATTGT
TATCCGCTCACAATTCCACACAACATACGAGCCGGAAGCATAAAGTGTAAAGCCTGGGGTGCCTAATGAG
TGAGCTAACTCACATTAATTGCGTTGCGCTCACTGCCCGCTTTCCAGTCGGGAAACCTGTCGTGCCAGCT
GCATTAATGAATCGGCCAACGCGCGGGGAGAGGCGGTTTGCGTATTGGGCGCTCTTCCGCTTCCTCGCTC
ACTGACTCGCTGCGCTCGGTCGTTCGGCTGCGGCGAGCGGTATCAGCTCACTCAAAGGCGGTAATACGGT
TATCCACAGAATCAGGGGATAACGCAGGAAAGAACATGTGAGCAAAAGGCCAGCAAAAGGCCAGGAACCG
TAAAAAGGCCGCGTTGCTGGCGTTTTTCCATAGGCTCCGCCCCCCTGACGAGCATCACAAAAATCGACGC
TCAAGTCAGAGGTGGCGAAACCCGACAGGACTATAAAGATACCAGGCGTTTCCCCCTGGAAGCTCCCTCG
TGCGCTCTCCTGTTCCGACCCTGCCGCTTACCGGATACCTGTCCGCCTTTCTCCCTTCGGGAAGCGTGGC
GCTTTCTCATAGCTCACGCTGTAGGTATCTCAGTTCGGTGTAGGTCGTTCGCTCCAAGCTGGGCTGTGTG
CACGAACCCCCCGTTCAGCCCGACCGCTGCGCCTTATCCGGTAACTATCGTCTTGAGTCCAACCCGGTAA
GACACGACTTATCGCCACTGGCAGCAGCCACTGGTAACAGGATTAGCAGAGCGAGGTATGTAGGCGGTGC
TACAGAGTTCTTGAAGTGGTGGCCTAACTACGGCTACACTAGAAGAACAGTATTTGGTATCTGCGCTCTG
CTGAAGCCAGTTACCTTCGGAAAAAGAGTTGGTAGCTCTTGATCCGGCAAACAAACCACCGCTGGTAGCG
GTGGTTTTTTTGTTTGCAAGCAGCAGATTACGCGCAGAAAAAAAGGATCTCAAGAAGATCCTTTGATCTT
TTCTACGGGGTCTGACGCTCAGTGGAACGAAAACTCACGTTAAGGGATTTTGGTCATGAGATTATCAAAA
AGGATCTTCACCTAGATCCTTTTAAATTAAAAATGAAGTTTTAAATCAATCTAAAGTATATATGAGTAAA
CTTGGTCTGACAGTTACCAATGCTTAATCAGTGAGGCACCTATCTCAGCGATCTGTCTATTTCGTTCATC
CATAGTTGCCTGACTCCCCGTCGTGTAGATAACTACGATACGGGAGGGCTTACCATCTGGCCCCAGTGCT
GCAATGATACCGCGAGACCCACGCTCACCGGCTCCAGATTTATCAGCAATAAACCAGCCAGCCGGAAGGG
CCGAGCGCAGAAGTGGTCCTGCAACTTTATCCGCCTCCATCCAGTCTATTAATTGTTGCCGGGAAGCTAG
AGTAAGTAGTTCGCCAGTTAATAGTTTGCGCAACGTTGTTGCCATTGCTACAGGCATCGTGGTGTCACGC
TCGTCGTTTGGTATGGCTTCATTCAGCTCCGGTTCCCAACGATCAAGGCGAGTTACATGATCCCCCATGT
TGTGCAAAAAAGCGGTTAGCTCCTTCGGTCCTCCGATCGTTGTCAGAAGTAAGTTGGCCGCAGTGTTATC
ACTCATGGTTATGGCAGCACTGCATAATTCTCTTACTGTCATGCCATCCGTAAGATGCTTTTCTGTGACT
GGTGAGTACTCAACCAAGTCATTCTGAGAATAGTGTATGCGGCGACCGAGTTGCTCTTGCCCGGCGTCAA
TACGGGATAATACCGCGCCACATAGCAGAACTTTAAAAGTGCTCATCATTGGAAAACGTTCTTCGGGGCG
AAAACTCTCAAGGATCTTACCGCTGTTGAGATCCAGTTCGATGTAACCCACTCGTGCACCCAACTGATCT
TCAGCATCTTTTACTTTCACCAGCGTTTCTGGGTGAGCAAAAACAGGAAGGCAAAATGCCGCAAAAAAGG
GAATAAGGGCGACACGGAAATGTTGAATACTCATACTCTTCCTTTTTCAATATTATTGAAGCATTTATCA
GGGTTATTGTCTCATGAGCGGATACATATTTGAATGTATTTAGAAAAATAAACAAATAGGGGTTCCGCGC
ACATTTCCCCGAAAAGTGCCACCTGACGTCTAAGAAACCATTATTATCATGACATTAACCTATAAAAATA
GGCGTATCACGAGGCCCTTTCGTCTCGCGCGTTTCGGTGATGACGGTGAAAACCTCTGACACATGCAGCT
CCCGGAGACGGTCACAGCTTGTCTGTAAGCGGATGCCGGGAGCAGACAAGCCCGTCAGGGCGCGTCAGCG
GGTGTTGGCGGGTGTCGGGGCTGGCTTAACTATGCGGCATCAGAGCAGATTGTACTGAGAGTGCACCATA
TGCGGTGTGAAATACCGCACAGATGCGTAAGGAGAAAATACCGCATCAGGCGCCATTCGCCATTCAGGCT
GCGCAACTGTTGGGAAGGGCGATCGGTGCGGGCCTCTTCGCTATTACGCCAGCTGGCGAAAGGGGGATGT
GCTGCAAGGCGATTAAGTTGGGTAACGCCAGGGTTTTCCCAGTCACGACGTTGTAAAACGACGGCCAGTG
CCAAGTTGGGATCTTTGCATTGGCCCACGGCTCTCAGGATGGGGATGCTCCCCTTCAGCACCCGGTTCCC
CTTGGAAACTGATGGTCCTGGCTCTGTGGCATGGCAGTGGCACTGTGAGGAGCCCCCTACCAGCAGCACA
CAGTGGGGTTGGCACTGCCACGCTCCGGATGCCGCGCTCTGATCCAACCCCATAATCAAGGGAACCCGAA
TTGCCCCATCATTGCCCCCACCACCCCCATCCTGCCGGGCCCTCACACCCCACGCTGCCTTCTGGTGACA
TTCCCCAGCCCAAACCCACGGCTTCATGGCTACCGCGGGGCATTTCCCATTGCCGCCCCATTATCAGCTC
TGCACACCTCCCGCTGTACCCATGCCTCGTGGCTGCCCTTCTTTGACGTATAATCTTCTAATTAATACCC
GGCCTTGTCAAAGTGGAGCACAAACGTTAATTAATTCCCCAGCAGGCAGGTAATTAACAGTGTGACTCCC
TTTTTGCTGCGAGTGGGGCTGATACAGAGAGATGTGGCACTATGGAGCCCACGGGGTCCTGGCACTGGGT
GCCCACGGAGGTCCCCATGTGCTGCAGTGTCACCGCCTCCGAGGAGACAGTATTGTCCCTGCGGTGTCCC
TGCAGCTCAGCTCTGTCCACAGGGCCACCTCCAGTTTGGAGGGGACACAATGCAGCCCCGATGCAACCCA
TCCTCGCAGCATCCCAGGGACAAAGACCCCACTGCAAGACCGCACACAGGGCTGGGTCCCGCTCCCCTAA
TATCTACAGTGCTTCTTGCATGGCCCCTTAATCAATGCAGTTAATCAGCATGCGCTCATGCACCGCTCTG
GAGCTGCAAAGCCCCTCGCAGCGCTGCTCACCAACACCGCGCACCGCCCCGGCCCAGCCTGCAGCACGCG
CTGCAAACAGGAAAGAAACAAAATATTGCCCAAATGTAGGCAAAGGCATTCGGCTGCCTTGACCTCCGCC
GGGCCGGGCCCTGCCTGACTCAGCTCCTTACTCAGCGCTCGCTTCCTCCCTCCGGCTGCCACCGCCGCAG
CGCACACCCTGACAAAGAGTGGCCCTTAACGGGCTCTGAGGTGCACCCAGCAGTGCACTCAGCAGTCCAA
GGGCCGGCCTGGAGGTTTGCACCGCTACGTGCTGACATTAGCATTGAACTTGGCCCTGGGTAGTGCTGCA
GGCCGGGCGGGGTGGGTGTAGAGAGTGCAGCGCGCGTTGCACCCGGTGCCCCTTCCCCTCCCTTGCATCC
CAGCAGGCTGCACCCCAGCACCAGGCCCGTGCATGCATGCTCCTGGTGTTATTGCAGCCTGGTGCATGCA
TGCGTCTTGATGGTGCAGCGCTGTGCATGCATCCTCCTTGGTGTGTAGCAGTCTAGTGCATGCATACCCC
TCGGTGTTATTGCTGCTCTGTGCACGCACGCTCATTGTATCACTTCATCCCAGTGCATGCACTCACACTG
GAGCGATTGCTGCTCGGTGCACGCACACTCATTGTATCACTGCAGCTCAGTGGCTGCACGCACACCGGTG
TTATTGCTGCTCGGTGCGTGCATGCACATCAGTGTCGCTGCAGCTCAGTGCATGCACGCTCATTGCCCAT
CGCTATCCCTGCCTCTCCTGCTGGCGCTCCCCGGGAGGTGACTTCAAGGGGACCGCAGGACCACCTCGGG
GGTGGGGGGAGGGCTGCACACGCGGACCCCGCTCCCCCTCCCCAACAAAGCACTGTGGAATCAAAAAGGG
GGGAGGGGGGATGGAGGGGCGCGTCACACCCCCGCCCCACACCCTCACC
Features (pLannotate 1.2.2; 16 found; start..end, strand, type, name):
      1..276     +  promoter       chicken β-actin promoter: No description available
    277..1246    +  intron         chimeric intron: chimera between introns from chicken β-actin and rabbit β-globin
   1324..2207    +  CDS            HaloTag® (fragment): modified bacterial dehalogenase that forms covalent bonds with chloroalkane derivatives
   2257..4530    +  CDS            KIFAP3: KIFA3_HUMAN - Also known as KIF3AP, SMAP. Experimental evidence at protein level: Swiss-Prot protein existence level 1. Involved in tethering the chromosomes to the spindle pole and in chromosome movement. Binds to the tail domain of the KIF3A/KIF3B heterodimer to form a heterotrimeric KIF3 complex and may regulate the membrane binding of this complex (By similarity). From Homo sapiens (Human).
   4600..4685    +  CDS            large T antigen (fragment): large T antigen from SV40 (simian virus 40)
   4708..4842    +  polyA_signal   SV40 poly(A) signal: SV40 polyadenylation signal
   4897..4913    -  protein_bind   lac operator: The lac repressor binds to the lac operator to inhibit transcription in E. coli. This inhibition can be relieved by adding lactose or isopropyl-β-D-thiogalactopyranoside (IPTG). lac repressor encoded by lacI
   4921..4951    -  promoter       lac promoter: promoter for the E. coli lac operon
   4966..4987    -  protein_bind   CAP binding site: CAP binding activates transcription in the presence of cAMP. E. coli catabolite activator protein
   5000..5092    -  CDS            lacI (fragment): lac repressor; lacI; The lac repressor binds to the lac operator to inhibit transcription in E. coli. This inhibition can be relieved by adding lactose or isopropyl-β-D-thiogalactopyranoside (IPTG).
   5275..5863    -  rep_origin     ori: high-copy-number ColE1/pMB1/pBR322/pUC origin of replication
   6034..6894    -  CDS            AmpR: β-lactamase; bla; confers resistance to ampicillin, carbenicillin, and related antibiotics
   6895..6999    -  promoter       AmpR promoter: bla
   7094..7129    +  CDS            rop (fragment): Rop protein, which maintains plasmids at low copy number; rop
   7231..7330    +  misc_feature   bom (fragment): basis of mobility region from pBR322
   7336..7490    -  CDS            lacZα (fragment): LacZα fragment of β-galactosidase; lacZ fragment
