[The description below was written by a language model from this plasmid's Addgene catalogue record and pLannotate feature annotations shown in this document.]
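Description:
pBa.Halo-KAP3B is a mammalian expression plasmid of about 9.3 kb, built on the pBeta Actin-HALO backbone, that produces human KAP3B (kinesin-associated protein 3, gene KIFAP3) fused to an N-terminal HaloTag. Transcription is driven by the chicken β-actin promoter followed by a chimeric chicken β-actin/rabbit β-globin intron, an arrangement that generally supports strong expression in many mammalian cell types. The HaloTag coding region lies immediately downstream, then the KIFAP3 open reading frame. The cassette ends with an SV40 polyadenylation signal, preceded by a short remnant of SV40 large T antigen sequence that is likely just part of the SV40-derived terminator region. HaloTag is a modified bacterial dehalogenase that bonds covalently to chloroalkane ligands, so the fusion protein can be labelled with cell-permeable fluorescent dyes for live or fixed imaging, or captured on ligand-bearing resins.

In bacteria the plasmid is maintained through a high-copy ColE1/pUC-type origin and selected with ampicillin via the β-lactamase gene. The lac promoter/operator and the lacI, lacZα, rop and bom fragments are leftovers of the cloning backbone with no role in the expression cassette. No mammalian selection marker is annotated, which suggests use by transient transfection. The depositor notes that the pBa vector is prone to recombination, and a recombination-limiting host strain is listed for propagation.

KAP3 binds the tail domains of kinesin-2 KIF3 heterodimers to form the heterotrimeric motor complex. The associated publication examines KAP as the neuronal organelle adaptor for KIF3AB and KIF3AC, so the construct is suited to visualising KAP3B localisation and its association with motors and cargo in cells.
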