Addgene plasmid #193940: pBa.Halo-KAP3B
Purpose: Mammalian expression of Halo-tagged KAP 3B
Depositing lab: Marvin Bentley. Depositing organization: Rensselaer Polytechnic Institute. Publication: KAP is the neuronal organelle adaptor for Kinesin-2 KIF3AB and KIF3AC. Garbouchian A, Montgomery A, Gilbert SP, Bentley M. Mol Biol Cell. 2022 Oct 6:mbcE22080336. doi: 10.1091/mbc.E22-08-0336. PubMed 36200888.
Backbone
  Vector backbone: pBeta Actin-HALO
  Vector type: Mammalian Expression
Growth in bacteria
  Bacterial resistance: Ampicillin, 100 μg/mL
  Growth temperature: 37°C
  Growth strain: NEB Stable
  Copy number: High Copy
Gene/Insert
  Gene/Insert name: KAP 3B
  Species: H. sapiens (human)
  Insert size (bp): 2320
  Entrez Gene: KIFAP3 (a.k.a. FLA3, KAP-1, KAP-3, KAP3, SMAP, Smg-GDS, dJ190I16.1)
  Promoter: Chicken Beta actin
  Tag / fusion protein: Halo (N terminal on backbone)
  Cloning method: Restriction Enzyme; 5′ cloning site Unknown (unknown if destroyed)
Terms and licenses: Academic/Nonprofit Terms; Industry Terms: Not Available to Industry
Depositor comments: pBa vector is susceptible to recombination and should not be grown in fast growing bacteria or cloned using recombination.
How to cite: pBa.Halo-KAP3B was a gift from Marvin Bentley (Addgene plasmid # 193940 ; http://n2t.net/addgene:193940 ; RRID:Addgene_193940)
