>Addgene plasmid #193940 | pBa.Halo-KAP3B | depositor partial sequence | sequence record 375776 | KAP3B
GATGCAAGGGGAGGACGCCAGATACCTCAAAAGGAAAGTTAAAGGAGGGAATATAGACGTGCATCCATCA
GAAAAAGCACTCATTGTTCACTATGAAGTGGAAGCTACCATTCTTGGAGAAATGGGGGACCCCATGTTGG
GAGAACGAAAAGAATGTCAAAAAATCATTCGACTTAAGAGTCTCAATGCCAACACAGATATAACTTCCCT
GGCAAGGAAGGTGGTTGAAGAATGTAAACTCATTCATCCTTCAAAACTAAATGAGGTAGAACAGCTGTTG
TACTATCTACAGAACCGCCGTGATTCATTGTCAGGAAAAGAGAAAAAAGAAAAATCAAGCAAGCCTAAAG
ATCCACCTCCTTTTGAAGGAATGGAGATTGATGAAGTTGCTAACATTAATGACATGGATGAATATATTGA
GTTATTATATGAAGATATTCCTGACAAAGTTCGGGGTTCTGCTTTGATCCTGCAGCTTGCTCGAAATCCT
GATAACTTGGAAGAACTACTATTGAATGAAACTGCCCTTGGTGCATTAGCAAGGGTCCTGAGAGAAGACT
GGAAGCAAAGTGTCGAGTTAGCTACAAACATAATTTACATCTTTTTTTGTTTCTCCAGCTTTTCTCAATT
TCATGGACTTATTACTCACTATAAAATTGGAGCTCTGTGTATGAATATTATTGATCATGAGTTAAAAAGA
CATGAGCTTTGGCAAGAAGAACTCTCAAAGAAGAAGAAAGCTGTTGATGAAGACCCTGAAAACCAAACCT
TGAGAAAGGATTATGAAAAAACCTTTAAAAAGTACCAGGGGCTTGTGGTAAAACAGGAACAGCTATTACG
AGTTGCTCTTTATTTGCTTCTGAATCTTGCTGAGGATACTCGTACCGAACTGAAAATGAGGAACAAGAAC
ATAGTTCACATGTTGGTGAAAGCCCTTGATCGGGACAATTTTGAGCTGCTAATTTTAGTTGTGTCATTCT
TGAAGAAACTCAGCATTTTTATGGAGAATAAAAATGATATGGTGGAAATGGATATTGTTGAAAAACTGGT
GAAAATGATACCTTGTGAGCATGAAGACCTGCTGAATATCACCCTCCGACTTTTACTAAACCTATCCTTT
GACACAGGACTGAGGAATAAGATGGTACAAGTTGGACTGCTTCCCAAGCTCACTGCACTCCTAGGCAATG
ACAACTACAAACAAATAGCAATGTGTGTTCTTTACCACATAAGCATGGATGACCGCTTTAAATCAATGTT
TGCATACACTGACTGTATACCACAGTTAATGAAGATGCTGTTTGAATGTTCAGATGAACGAATTGACTTG
GAACTCATTTCTTTCTGCATTAATCTTGCTGCTAACAAAAGAAACGTTCAGCTTATCTGTGAAGGAAATG
GGCTGAAGATGCTCATGAAGAGGGCTCTGAAGTTTAAGGATCCATTGCTGATGAAAATGATTAGAAACAT
TTCTCAGCATGATGGACCAACTAAAAATCTGTTTATTGATTATGTTGGGGACCTTGCAGCCCAGATCTCT
AATGATGAAGAAGAGGAGTTTGTGATTGAATGTTTGGGAACTCTTGCAAACTTGACCATTCCAGACTTAG
ACTGGGAATTGGTTCTTAAAGAATATAAGTTGGTTCCATACCTCAAGGATAAACTAAAACCAGGTGCTGC
AGAAGATGATCTTGTTTTAGAAGTGGTTATAATGATTGGAACTGTATCCATGGATGACTCTTGTGCTGCA
TTGCTAGCCAAATCTGGCATAATCCCTGCACTCATTGAATTGCTAAATGCTCAACAAGAAGATGATGAAT
TTGTGTGTCAGATAATTTATGTCTTCTACCAGATGGTTTTCCACCAAGCCACAAGAGACGTCATAATCAA
GGAAACACAGGCTCCAGCATATCTCATAGACCTAATGCATGATAAGAATAATGAAATCCGAAAGGTCTGT
GATAATACATTAGATATTATAGCGGAATATGATGAAGAATGGGCTAAGAAAATTCAGAGTGAAAAGTTTC
GCTGGCATAACTCTCAGTGGCTGGAGATGGTAGAGAGTCGTCAGATGGATGAGAGTGAGCAGTACTTGTA
TGGTGATGATCGAATTGAGCCATACATTCATGAAGGAGATATTCTCGAAAGACCTGACCTTTTCTACAAC
TCAGATGGATTAATTGCCTCTGAAGGAGCCATAAGTCCCGATTTCTTCAATGATTACCACCTTCAAAATG
GAGATGTTGTTGGGCAGCATTCATTTCCTGGCAGCACTTTTCATCCAAGGATTTCAAAGTGCTTTACAAA
TACGCACTAA
